>Addgene plasmid #187287 | IL2-AH-2A-Cherry-RhoAQ63L in pmCherryN1 | addgene full sequence | sequence record 372034 | Addgene NGS Result
ACCGCCATGCATTAGTTATTAATAGTAATCAATTACGGGGTCATTAGTTCATAGCCCATATATGGAGTTC
CGCGTTACATAACTTACGGTAAATGGCCCGCCTGGCTGACCGCCCAACGACCCCCGCCCATTGACGTCAA
TAATGACGTATGTTCCCATAGTAACGCCAATAGGGACTTTCCATTGACGTCAATGGGTGGAGTATTTACG
GTAAACTGCCCACTTGGCAGTACATCAAGTGTATCATATGCCAAGTACGCCCCCTATTGACGTCAATGAC
GGTAAATGGCCCGCCTGGCATTATGCCCAGTACATGACCTTATGGGACTTTCCTACTTGGCAGTACATCT
ACGTATTAGTCATCGCTATTACCATGGTGATGCGGTTTTGGCAGTACATCAATGGGCGTGGATAGCGGTT
TGACTCACGGGGATTTCCAAGTCTCCACCCCATTGACGTCAATGGGAGTTTGTTTTGGCACCAAAATCAA
CGGGACTTTCCAAAATGTCGTAACAACTCCGCCCCATTGACGCAAATGGGCGGTAGGCGTGTACGGTGGG
AGGTCTATATAAGCAGAGCTGGTTTAGTGAACCGTCAGATCCGCTAGATGGATTCATACCTGCTGATGTG
GGGACTGCTCACGTTCATCATGGTGCCTGGCTGCCAGGCAGAGCTCTGTGACGATGACCCGCCAGAGATC
CCACACGCCACATTCAAAGCCATGGCCTACAAGGAAGGAACCATGTTGAACTGTGAATGCAAGAGAGGTT
TCCGCAGAATAAAAAGCGGGTCACTCTATATGCTCTGTACAGGAAACTCTAGCCACTCGTCCTGGGACAA
CCAATGTCAATGCACAAGCTCTGCCACTCGGAACACAACGAAACAAGTGACACCTCAACCTGAAGAACAG
AAAGAAAGGAAAACCACAGAAATGCAAAGTCCAATGCAGCCAGTGGACCAAGCGAGCCTTCCAGGTCACT
GCAGGGAACCTCCACCATGGGAAAATGAAGCCACAGAGAGAATTTATCATTTCGTGGTGGGGCAGATGGT
TTATTATCAGTGCGTCCAGGGATACAGGGCTCTACACAGAGGTCCTGCTGAGAGCGTCTGCAAAATGACC
CACGGGAAGACAAGGTGGACCCAGCCCCAGCTCATATGCACAGGTGAAATGGAGACCAGTCAGTTTCCAG
GTGAAGAGAAGCCTCAGGCAAGCCCCGAAGGCCGTCCTGAGAGTGAGACTTCCTGCCTCGTCACAACAAC
AGATTTTCAAATACAGACAGAAATGGCTGCAACCATGGAGACGTCCATATTTACAACAGAGTACCAGGTA
GCAGTGGCCGGCTGTGTTTTCCTGCTGATCAGCGTCCTCCTCCTGAGTGGGCTCACCTGGAAGGGAAAAT
TCCAAAGAACTCGTGTCCCTCGAGCTGAATCTGGTGATAGCCTTGGTTCTGAAGATCGTGATCTTCTTTA
CAGCATTGATGCATATAGATCTCAAAGATTCAAAGAAACAGAACGTCCATCAATAAAGCAGGTGATTGTT
CGGAAGGAAGATGTTACTTCAAAACTGGATGAAAAAAATAATGCCTTTCCTTGTCAAGTTAATATCAAAC
AGAAAATGCAGGAACTCAATAACGAAATAAATATGCAACAGACAGTGATCTATCAAGCTAGCCAGGCTCT
TAACTGCTGTGTTGATGAAGAACATGGAAAAGGGTCCCTAGAAGAAGCTGAAGCAGAAAGACTTCTTCTA
ATTGCAACTGGGAAGAGAACACTTTTGATTGATGAATTGAATAAATTGAAGAACGAAGGACCTCAGAGGA
AGAATAAGGCTAGTCCCCAAAGTGAATTTATGCCATCCAAAGGATCAGTTACTTTGTCAGAAATCCGCTT
GCCTCTAAAAGCAGATTTTGTCTGCAGTACGGTTCAGAAACCAGATGCAGCAAATTACTATTACTTAATT
ATACTAAAAGCAGGAGCTGAAAATATGGTAGCCACACCATTAGCAAGTACTTCAAACTCTCTTAACGGTG
ATGCTCTGACATTCACTACTACATTTACTCTGCAAGATGTATCCAATGACTTTGAAATAAATATTGAAGT
TTACAGCTTGGTGCAAAAGAAAGATCCCTCAGGCCTTGATAAGAAGAAAAAAACATCCAAGTCCAAGGCT
ATTACTCCAAAGCGACTCCTCACATCTATAACCACAAAAAGCAACATTCATTCTTCAGTCATGGCCAGTC
CAGGAGGTCTTAGTGCTGTGCGAACCAGCAACTTCGCCCTTGTTGGATCTTACACATTATCATTGTCTTC
AGTAGGAAATACTAAGTTTGTTCTGGACAAGGTCCCCTTTTTATCTTCTTTGGAAGGTCATATTTATTTA
AAAATAAAATGTCAAGTGCGACCGGTCGAGGGCAGGGGAAGCCTGCTCACCTGCGGCGACGTGGAGGAAA
ACCCTGGCCCCGCCCCAGGATCCAAGCTTATGGTGAGCAAGGGCGAGGAGGATAACATGGCCATCATCAA
GGAGTTCATGCGCTTCAAGGTGCACATGGAGGGCTCCGTGAACGGCCACGAGTTCGAGATCGAGGGCGAG
GGCGAGGGCCGCCCCTACGAGGGCACCCAGACCGCCAAGCTGAAGGTGACCAAGGGTGGCCCCCTGCCCT
TCGCCTGGGACATCCTGTCCCCTCAGTTCATGTACGGCTCCAAGGCCTACGTGAAGCACCCCGCCGACAT
CCCCGACTACTTGAAGCTGTCCTTCCCCGAGGGCTTCAAGTGGGAGCGCGTGATGAACTTCGAGGACGGC
GGCGTGGTGACCGTGACCCAGGACTCCTCCCTGCAGGACGGCGAGTTCATCTACAAGGTGAAGCTGCGCG
GCACCAACTTCCCCTCCGACGGCCCCGTAATGCAGAAGAAGACCATGGGCTGGGAGGCCTCCTCCGAGCG
GATGTACCCCGAGGACGGCGCCCTGAAGGGCGAGATCAAGCAGAGGCTGAAGCTGAAGGACGGCGGCCAC
TACGACGCTGAGGTCAAGACCACCTACAAGGCCAAGAAGCCCGTGCAGCTGCCCGGCGCCTACAACGTCA
ACATCAAGTTGGACATCACCTCCCACAACGAGGACTACACCATCGTGGAACAGTACGAACGCGCCGAGGG
CCGCCACTCCACCGGCGGCATGGACGAGCTGTACAAGGAATTCATGGCTGCCATCCGGAAGAAACTGGTG
ATTGTTGGTGATGGAGCCTGTGGAAAGACATGCTTGCTCATAGTCTTCAGCAAGGACCAGTTCCCAGAGG
TGTATGTGCCCACAGTGTTTGAGAACTATGTGGCAGATATCGAGGTGGATGGAAAGCAGGTAGAGTTGGC
TTTGTGGGACACAGCTGGGCTGGAAGATTATGATCGCCTGAGGCCCCTCTCCTACCCAGATACCGATGTT
ATACTGATGTGTTTTTCCATCGACAGCCCTGATAGTTTAGAAAACATCCCAGAAAAGTGGACCCCAGAAG
TCAAGCATTTCTGTCCCAACGTGCCCATCATCCTGGTTGGGAATAAGAAGGATCTTCGGAATGATGAGCA
CACAAGGCGGGAGCTAGCCAAGATGAAGCAGGAGCCGGTGAAACCTGAAGAAGGCAGAGATATGGCAAAC
AGGATTGGCGCTTTTGGGTACATGGAGTGTTCAGCAAAGACCAAAGATGGAGTGAGAGAGGTTTTTGAAA
TGGCTACGAGAGCTGCTCTGCAAGCTAGACGTGGGAAGAAAAAATCTGGTTGCCTTGTCTTGTGAGCGGC
CGCGACTCTAGATCATAATCAGCCATACCACATTTGTAGAGGTTTTACTTGCTTTAAAAAACCTCCCACA
CCTCCCCCTGAACCTGAAACATAAAATGAATGCAATTGTTGTTGTTAACTTGTTTATTGCAGCTTATAAT
GGTTACAAATAAAGCAATAGCATCACAAATTTCACAAATAAAGCATTTTTTTCACTGCATTCTAGTTGTG
GTTTGTCCAAACTCATCAATGTATCTTAAGGCGTAAATTGTAAGCGTTAATATTTTGTTAAAATTCGCGT
TAAATTTTTGTTAAATCAGCTCATTTTTTAACCAATAGGCCGAAATCGGCAAAATCCCTTATAAATCAAA
AGAATAGACCGAGATAGGGT
[37 nt withheld, positions 4151-4187]
AAAGAACGTGGACTCCAACGTCAAAGG
[49 nt withheld, positions 4215-4263]
T
[91 nt withheld, positions 4265-4355]
G
[124 nt withheld, positions 4357-4480]
CAGGTGGCACTTTTCGGGGAAATGTGCGCGGAACCCCTATTTGTTTATTTTTCTAAATACATTCAAATAT
GTATCCGCTCATGAGACAATAACCCTGATAAATGCTTCAATAATATTGAAAAAGGAAGAGTCCTGAGGCG
GAAAGAACCAGCTGTGGAATGTGTGTCAGTTAGGGTGTGGAAAGTCCCCAGGCTCCCCAGCAGGCAGAAG
TATGCAAAGCATGCATCTCAATTAGTCAGCAACCAGGTGTGGAAAGTCCCCAGGCTCCCCAGCAGGCAGA
AGTATGCAAAGCATGCATCTCAATTAGTCAGCAACCATAGTCCCGCCCCTAACTCCGCCCATCCCGCCCC
TAACTCCGCCCAGTTCCGCCCATTCTCCGCCCCATGGCTGACTAATTTTTTTTATTTATGCAGAGGCCGA
GGCCGCCTCGGCCTCTGAGCTATTCCAGAAGTAGTGAGGAGGCTTTTTTGGAGGCCTAGGCTTTTGCAAA
GATCGATCAAGAGACAGGATGAGGATCGTTTCGCATGATTGAACAAGATGGATTGCACGCAGGTTCTCCG
GCCGCTTGGGTGGAGAGGCTATTCGGCTATGACTGGGCACAACAGACAATCGGCTGCTCTGATGCCGCCG
TGTTCCGGCTGTCAGCGCAGGGGCGCCCGGTTCTTTTTGTCAAGACCGACCTGTCCGGTGCCCTGAATGA
ACTGCAAGACGAGGCAGCGCGGCTATCGTGGCTGGCCACGACGGGCGTTCCTTGCGCAGCTGTGCTCGAC
GTTGTCACTGAAGCGGGAAGGGACTGGCTGCTATTGGGCGAAGTGCCGGGGCAGGATCTCCTGTCATCTC
ACCTTGCTCCTGCCGAGAAAGTATCCATCATGGCTGATGCAATGCGGCGGCTGCATACGCTTGATCCGGC
TACCTGCCCATTCGACCACCAAGCGAAACATCGCATCGAGCGAGCACGTACTCGGATGGAAGCCGGTCTT
GTCGATCAGGATGATCTGGACGAAGAGCATCAGGGGCTCGCGCCAGCCGAACTGTTCGCCAGGCTCAAGG
CGAGCATGCCCGACGGCGAGGATCTCGTCGTGACCCATGGCGATGCCTGCTTGCCGAATATCATGGTGGA
AAATGGCCGCTTTTCTGGATTCATCGACTGTGGCCGGCTGGGTGTGGCGGACCGCTATCAGGACATAGCG
TTGGCTACCCGTGATATTGCTGAAGAGCTTGGCGGCGAATGGGCTGACCGCTTCCTCGTGCTTTACGGTA
TCGCCGCTCCCGATTCGCAGCGCATCGCCTTCTATCGCCTTCTTGACGAGTTCTTCTGAGCGGGACTCTG
GGGTTCGAAATGACCGACCAAGCGACGCCCAACCTGCCATCACGAGATTTCGATTCCACCGCCGCCTTCT
ATGAAAGGTTGGGCTTCGGAATCGTTTTCCGGGACGCCGGCTGGATGATCCTCCAGCGCGGGGATCTCAT
GCTGGAGTTCTTCGCCCACCCTAGGGGGAGGCTAACTGAAACACGGAAGGAGACAATACCGGAAGGAACC
CGCGCTATGACGGCAATAAAAAGACAGAATAAAACGCACGGTGTTGGGTCGTTTGTTCATAAACGCGGGG
TTCGGTCCCAGGGCTGGCACTCTGTCGATACCCCACCGAGACCCCATTGGGGCCAATACGCCCGCGTTTC
TTCCTTTTCCCCACCCCACCCCCCAAGTTCGGGTGAAGGCCCAGGGCTCGCAGCCAACGTCGGGGCGGCA
GGCCCTGCCATAGCCTCAGGTTACTCATATATACTTTAGATTGATTTAAAACTTCATTTTTAATTTAAAA
GGATCTAGGTGAAGATCCTTTTTGATAATCTCATGACCAAAATCCCTTAACGTGAGTTTTCGTTCCACTG
AGCGTCAGACCCCGTAGAAAAGATCAAAGGATCTTCTTGAGATCCTTTTTTTCTGCGCGTAATCTGCTGC
TTGCAAACAAAAAAACCACCGCTACCAGCGGTGGTTTGTTTGCCGGATCAAGAGCTACCAACTCTTTTTC
CGAAGGTAACTGGCTTCAGCAGAGCGCAGATACCAAATACTGTTCTTCTAGTGTAGCCGTAGTTAGGCCA
CCACTTCAAGAACTCTGTAGCACCGCCTACATACCTCGCTCTGCTAATCCTGTTACCAGTGGCTGCTGCC
AGTGGCGATAAGTCGTGTCTTACCGGGTTGGACTCAAGACGATAGTTACCGGATAAGGCGCAGCGGTCGG
GCTGAACGGGGGGTTCGTGCACACAGCCCAGCTTGGAGCGAACGACCTACACCGAACTGAGATACCTACA
GCGTGAGCTATGAGAAAGCGCCACGCTTCCCGAAGGGAGAAAGGCGGACAGGTATCCGGTAAGCGGCAGG
GTCGGAACAGGAGAGCGCACGAGGGAGCTTCCAGGGGGAAACGCCTGGTATCTTTATAGTCCTGTCGGGT
TTCGCCACCTCTGACTTGAGCGTCGATTTTTGTGATGCTCGTCAGGGGGGCGGAGCCTATGGAAAAACGC
CAGCAACGCGGCCTTTTTACGGTTCCTGGCCTTTTGCTGGCCTTTTGCTCACATGTTCTTTCCTGCGTTA
TCCCCTGATTCTGTGGATAACCGTATT
Features (pLannotate 1.2.2; 16 found; start..end, strand, type, name):
     73..376     +  enhancer       CMV enhancer: human cytomegalovirus immediate early enhancer
    377..580     +  promoter       CMV promoter: human cytomegalovirus (CMV) immediate early promoter
    608..1414    +  CDS            IL2RA: IL2RA_HUMAN - Experimental evidence at protein level: Swiss-Prot protein existence level 1. Receptor for interleukin-2. The receptor is involved in the regulation of immune tolerance by controlling regulatory T cells (TREGs) activity. TREGs suppress the activation and expansion of autoreactive T-cells. From Homo sapiens (Human).
   1394..2443    +  CDS            ANLN (fragment): ANLN_HUMAN - Experimental evidence at protein level: Swiss-Prot protein existence level 1. Required for cytokinesis (PubMed:16040610). Essential for the structural integrity of the cleavage furrow and for completion of cleavage furrow ingression. Plays a role in bleb assembly during metaphase and anaphase of mitosis (PubMed:23870127). May play a significant role in podocyte cell migration (PubMed:24676636). From Homo sapiens (Human).
   2480..3187    +  CDS            mCherry: mCherry is a basic (constitutively fluorescent) red fluorescent protein published in 2004, derived from Discosoma sp.. It is reported to be a very rapidly-maturing monomer with low acid sensitivity.
   3194..3775    +  CDS            RhoA (Q63L): constitutively active mutant of human Rho family small GTPase RhoA
   3791..3874    +  CDS            large T antigen (fragment): large T antigen from SV40 (simian virus 40)
   3897..4018    +  polyA_signal   SV40 poly(A) signal: SV40 polyadenylation signal
   4052..4480    -  rep_origin     f1 ori (sequence partly withheld): f1 bacteriophage origin of replication; arrow indicates direction of (+) strand synthesis
   4507..4611    +  promoter       AmpR promoter: bla
   4613..4970    +  promoter       SV40 promoter: SV40 enhancer and early promoter
   5005..5799    +  CDS            NeoR/KanR: aminoglycoside phosphotransferase from Tn5; aph(3')-II (or nptII); confers resistance to neomycin, kanamycin, and G418 (Geneticin®)
   5820..5972    +  CDS            ble (fragment): BLE_KLEPN - Experimental evidence at protein level: Swiss-Prot protein existence level 1. Binding protein with a strong affinity to the bleomycin family of antibiotics. Binds to CL990; an antimitotic-antibiotic compound. From Klebsiella pneumoniae.
   6031..6078    +  polyA_signal   HSV TK poly(A) signal: herpes simplex virus thymidine kinase polyadenylation signal (Cole and Stacy, 1985)
   6169..6185    -  polyA_signal   bGH poly(A) signal (fragment): bovine growth hormone polyadenylation signal
   6407..6995    +  rep_origin     ori: high-copy-number ColE1/pMB1/pBR322/pUC origin of replication
