[The description below was written by a language model from this plasmid's Addgene catalogue record and pLannotate feature annotations shown in this document.]
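Description:
IL2-AH-2A-Cherry-RhoAQ63L in pmCherryN1 is a mammalian expression plasmid of about 7.1 kb built on the Clontech pmCherry-N1 backbone, with a roughly 2.4 kb human insert introduced by Gibson assembly. It replicates in E. coli from a high-copy ColE1/pUC-type origin and also carries an f1 phage origin. A single Tn5 NeoR/KanR gene serves both hosts: the bacterial bla-type promoter drives kanamycin resistance in bacteria, and the SV40 enhancer/early promoter, paired with the HSV TK polyadenylation signal, allows G418 selection of transfected mammalian cells.

The expression cassette is driven by the CMV immediate early enhancer and promoter and terminated by the SV40 poly(A) signal. Reading downstream, the annotated coding segments are the interleukin-2 receptor alpha subunit (IL2RA), a fragment of human anillin (the "AH" portion in the construct name), mCherry, and RhoA carrying the Q63L substitution, which is annotated as a constitutively active form of this small GTPase. The catalogue lists the gene link as IL2, but the insert name and the feature table both indicate the receptor alpha subunit. The name implies a 2A self-cleaving peptide, which would normally yield two separate products from one transcript; it is not annotated, but a short unannotated gap between the anillin fragment and mCherry is consistent with the order in the plasmid name, giving an IL2RA–anillin fusion plus a separate mCherry-tagged RhoA Q63L. The purpose line orders the parts differently, so the sequence-derived arrangement should be taken as the guide.

The associated study concerns how anillin regulates RhoA residence kinetics and cell contractility. This suggests co-expression of a receptor-fused anillin domain with fluorescent active RhoA, although the record does not describe the experimental design.
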