Addgene plasmid #187287: IL2-AH-2A-Cherry-RhoAQ63L in pmCherryN1
Purpose: Express pmCherry-IL2-AH-2A-RhoA Q63L
Depositing lab: Alpha Yap. Depositing organization: University of Queensland, Institute for Molecular Bioscience. Publication: Anillin Promotes Cell Contractility by Cyclic Resetting of RhoA Residence Kinetics. Budnar S, Husain KB, Gomez GA, Naghibosadat M, Varma A, Verma S, Hamilton NA, Morris RG, Yap AS. Dev Cell. 2019 Jun 17;49(6):894-906.e12. doi: 10.1016/j.devcel.2019.04.031. Epub 2019 May 16. PubMed 31105010.
Backbone
  Vector backbone: pmCherry-N1
  Backbone manufacturer: Clontech
  Backbone size w/o insert (bp): 4694
  Vector type: Mammalian Expression
  Selectable markers: Neomycin (select with G418)
Growth in bacteria
  Bacterial resistance: Kanamycin, 50 μg/mL
  Growth temperature: 37°C
  Growth strain: DH5alpha
  Copy number: High Copy
Gene/Insert
  Gene/Insert name: interleukin-2 receptor alpha-subunit, anillin, RhoA
  Species: H. sapiens (human)
  Insert size (bp): 2403
  Mutation: AH-2A-RhoA Q63L
  Entrez Gene: IL2 (a.k.a. IL-2, TCGF, lymphokine); ANLN (a.k.a. FSGS8, Scraps, scra); RHOA (a.k.a. ARH12, ARHA, EDFAOB, RHO12, RHOH12)
  Promoter: CMV
  Tag / fusion protein: mCherry (C terminal on insert)
  Cloning method: Gibson Cloning
  Sequencing primers: 5′ CMV-F; 3′ mCherry-R
Resource information
  A portion of this plasmid was derived from a plasmid made by: Plasmid made by Srikanth Budnar
Terms and licenses: Academic/Nonprofit Terms; Industry Terms: Not Available to Industry
Depositor comments: 5' cloning site: Nhe1 (destroyed), 3' cloning site: Not1 (not destroyed).
How to cite: IL2-AH-2A-Cherry-RhoAQ63L in pmCherryN1 was a gift from Alpha Yap (Addgene plasmid # 187287 ; http://n2t.net/addgene:187287 ; RRID:Addgene_187287)
